>Addgene plasmid #145882 | pAc5.1B-EGFP-DmLSm3_A | addgene full sequence | sequence record 362937 | Addgene NGS Result
CATGAATGGCATCAACTCTGAATCAAATCTTTGCAGATGCACCTACTTCTCATTTCCACTGTCACATCAT
TTTTCCAGATCTCGCTGCCTGTTATGTGGCCCACAAACCAAGACACGTTTTATGGCCATTAAAGCTGGCT
GATCGTCGCCAAACACCAAATACATAATGAATATGTACACATTCGAGAAAGAAGCGATCAAAGAAGCGTC
TTCGGGCGGAGTAGGAGAATGCGGAGGAGAAGGAGAACGAGCTGATCTAGTATCTCTCCACAATCCAATG
CCAACTGACCAACTGGCCATATTCGGAGCAATTTGAAGCCAATTTCCATCGCCTGGCGATCGCTCCATTC
TTGGCTATATGTTTTTCACCGTTACCCGGGGCCATTTTCAAAGACTCGTCGGCAAGATAAGATTGTGTCA
CTCGCTGTCTCTCTTCATTTGTCGAAGAATGCTGAGGAATTTCGCGATGACGTCGGCGAGTATTTTGAAG
AATGAGAATAATTTGTATTTATACGAAAATCAGTTAGTGGAATTTTCTACAAAAACATGTTATCTATAGA
TAATTTTGTTGCAAAATATGTTGACTATGACAAAGATTGTATGTATATACCTTTAATGTATTCTCATTTT
CTTATGTATTTATAATGGCAATGATGATACTGATGATATTTTAAGATGATGCCAGACCAAAAGGCTTGAA
TTTCTGCGTCTTTTGCCGAACGCAGTGCATGTGCAATTGTTGTTTTTTGGAATATTCAATTTTCGGACTG
TCCGCTTTGATTTCAGTTTCTTGGCTTATTCAAAAAGCAAAGTAAAGCCAAAAAAGCGAGATGGCAATAC
CAAATGCGGCAAAACGGTAGTGGAAGGAAAGGGGTGCGGGGCAGCGGAAGGAAGGGTGGGGCGGGGCGTG
GCGGGGTCTGTGGCTGGGCGCGACGTCACCGACGTTGGAGCCACTCCTTTGACCATGTGTGCGTGTGTGT
ATTATTCGTGTCTCGCCACTCGCCGGTTGTTTTTTTCTTTTTATGCTGCGCTCTCTCTAGCGCCATCTCG
CTTACGCATGCTCAACGCACCGCATGTTGCCGTTTCCTTTTATGCGTCATTTTGGCTCGAAATAGGCAAT
TATTTAAACAAAGATTAGTCAACGAAAACGCTAAAATAAATAAGTCTACAATATGGTTACTTATTGCCAT
GTGTGTGCAGCCAACGATAGCAACAAAAGCAACAACACAGGTGGCTTTCCCTCTTTCACTTTTTGTTTGC
AAGCCGCGTGCGAGCAAGACGGCACGACCGGCAAACGCAATTACGCTGACAAAGAGCAGACGAAGTTTTG
GCGAAAAACATCAAGGCGCCTGATACGAATGCATTTGCAATAACAATTGCGATATTTAATATTGTTTATG
AAGCTGTTTGACTTCAAAACACACAAAAAAAAAAATAAAACAAATTATTTGAAAGAGAATTAGGAATCGG
ACGCTTATCGTTAGGGTAACAACAAGAAATGCTTACTGAGTCACAGCCTCTGGAAAACTGCCGCAAGCCA
GAGAGAGAGAGAAAAAGAGGGAGAGCAGCTTAGACCGCATGTGCTTGTGTGTGAGGCGTCTCTCTCTTCG
TCTCTGTTGCGCAAACGCATAGACTGCACTGAAAAAATCGATTACCTATTTTTTATGAATGAATATTTGC
ACTATTACTATTCAAAACTATTAAGATAGCAATCACATTCAATAGCCAAATACTATACCACCTGAGCGAT
GCAACGAAATGATCAATTTGAGCAAAAATGCTGCATATTTAGGACGGCATCATTATAGAAATGCTTCTTG
CTGTGTACTTTTCTCTCGTCTGGCAGCTGTTTCGCCGTTATTGTTAAAACCGGCTTAAGTTAGGTGTGTT
TTCTACGACTAGTGAATGCCCTACTAGAAGATGTGTGTTGCACAAAATGTCCCTGGAATAACCAATTTGA
AGTGCAGATAGCAGTAAACGTAAGCTAATATGAATATTATTTAACTGTAATGTTTTAATATCGCTGGACA
TTACTAATAAACCCACTATAAACACATGTACATATGTATGTTTTGGCATACAATGAGTAGTTGGGGAAAA
AATGTGTAAAAGCACCGTGACCATCACAGCATAAAGATAACCAGCTGAAGTATCGAATATGAGTAACCCC
CAAATTGAATCACATGCCGCAACTGATAGGACCCATGGAAGTACACTCTTCATGGCGATATACAAGACAC
ACACAAGCACGAACACCCAGTTGCGGAGGAAATTCTCCGTAAATGAAAACCCAATCGGCGAACAATTCAT
ACCCATATATGGTAAAAGTTTTGAACGCGACTTGAGAGCGGAGAGCATTGCGGCTGATAAGGTTTTAGCG
CTAAGCGGGCTTTATAAAACGGGCTGCGGGACCAGTTTTCATATCACTACCGTTTGAGTTCTTGTGCTGT
GTGGATACTCCTCCCGACACAAAGCCGCTCCATCAGCCAGCAGTCGTCTAATCCAGAGACCCCGGATCGG
GGTACCATCATGGTGAGCAAGGGCGAGGAGCTGTTCACCGGGGTGGTGCCCATCCTGGTCGAGCTGGACG
GCGACGTAAACGGCCACAAGTTCAGCGTGTCCGGCGAGGGCGAGGGCGATGCCACCTACGGCAAGCTGAC
CCTGAAGTTCATCTGCACCACCGGCAAGCTGCCCGTGCCCTGGCCCACCCTCGTGACCACCCTGACCTAC
GGCGTGCAGTGCTTCAGCCGCTACCCCGACCACATGAAGCAGCACGACTTCTTCAAGTCCGCCATGCCCG
AAGGCTACGTCCAGGAGCGCACCATCTTCTTCAAGGACGACGGCAACTACAAGACCCGCGCCGAGGTGAA
GTTCGAGGGCGACACCCTGGTGAACCGCATCGAGCTGAAGGGCATCGACTTCAAGGAGGACGGCAACATC
CTGGGGCACAAGCTGGAGTACAACTACAACAGCCACAACGTCTATATCATGGCCGACAAGCAGAAGAACG
GCATCAAGGTGAACTTCAAGATCCGCCACAACATCGAGGACGGCAGCGTGCAGCTCGCCGACCACTACCA
GCAGAACACCCCCATCGGCGACGGCCCCGTGCTGCTGCCCGACAACCACTACCTGAGCACCCAGTCCGCC
CTGAGCAAAGACCCCAACGAGAAGCGCGATCACATGGTCCTGCTGGAGTTCGTGACCGCCGCCGGGATCA
CTCTCGGCATGGACGAGCTGTACAAGCCAAGCTTGAATTCTATGGCCGACGAAACAGAGCAGCTCAGTCA
GGTGATTTTGCCGGTAAAGGAGCCTTTGGATCTCATCCGATTGAGTTTAGATGAGAAGGTGTACGTAAAG
ATGCGCAACGAGCGGGAACTGCGAGGACGTCTTCACGCCTTTGATCAGCATTTGAACATGGTGCTCGGCG
ATGCGGAGGAGACGGTGACCACTGTGGAGATCGACGAGGAGACCTATGAGGAGGTGTACAAGACCGCCAA
GCGCACTATTCCCATGCTATTCGTTAGAGGCGATGGAGTCATCCTGGTTTCGCCACCCATGCGGGTGGGC
TAGGGCGGCCGCTCGAGTCTAGAGGGCCCGCGGTTCGAAGGTAAGCCTATCCCTAACCCTCTCCTCGGTC
TCGATTCTACGCGTACCGGTCATCATCACCATCACCATTGAGTTTAAACCCGCTGATCAGCCTCGACTGT
GCCTTCTAAGGCCTGAGCTCGCTGATCAGCCTCGATCGAGGATCCAGACATGATAAGATACATTGATGAG
TTTGGACAAACCACAACTAGAATGCAGTGAAAAAAATGCTTTATTTGTGAAATTTGTGATGCTATTGCTT
TATTTGTAACCATTATAAGCTGCAATAAACAAGTTAACAACAACAATTGCATTCATTTTATGTTTCAGGT
TCAGGGGGAGGTGTGGGAGGTTTTTTAAAGCAAGTAAAACCTCTACAAATGTGGTATGGCTGATTATGAT
CAGTCGACCGATGCCCTTGAGAGCCTTCAACCCAGTCAGCTCCTTCCGGTGGGCGCGGGGCATGACTATC
GTCGCCGCACTTATGACTGTCTTCTTTATCATGCAACTCGTAGGACAGGTGCCGGCAGCGCTCTGGGTCA
TTTTCGGCGAGGACCGCTTTCGCTGGAGCGCGACGATGATCGGCCTGTCGCTTGCGGTATTCGGAATCTT
GCACGCCCTCGCTCAAGCCTTCGTCACTGGTCCCGCCACCAAACGTTTCGGCGAGAAGCAGGCCATTATC
GCCGGCATGGCGGCCGACGCGCTGGGCTACGTCTTGCTGGCGTTCGCGACGCGAGGCTGGATGGCCTTCC
CCATTATGATTCTTCTCGCTTCCGGCGGCATCGGGATGCCCGCGTTGCAGGCCATGCTGTCCAGGCAGGT
AGATGACGACCATCAGGGACAGCTTCAAGGCCAGCAAAAGGCCAGGAACCGTAAAAAGGCCGCGTTGCTG
GCGTTTTTCCATAGGCTCCGCCCCCCTGACGAGCATCACAAAAATCGACGCTCAAGTCAGAGGTGGCGAA
ACCCGACAGGACTATAAAGATACCAGGCGTTTCCCCCTGGAAGCTCCCTCGTGCGCTCTCCTGTTCCGAC
CCTGCCGCTTACCGGATACCTGTCCGCCTTTCTCCCTTCGGGAAGCGTGGCGCTTTCTCATAGCTCACGC
TGTAGGTATCTCAGTTCGGTGTAGGTCGTTCGCTCCAAGCTGGGCTGTGTGCACGAACCCCCCGTTCAGC
CCGACCGCTGCGCCTTATCCGGTAACTATCGTCTTGAGTCCAACCCGGTAAGACACGACTTATCGCCACT
GGCAGCAGCCACTGGTAACAGGATTAGCAGAGCGAGGTATGTAGGCGGTGCTACAGAGTTCTTGAAGTGG
TGGCCTAACTACGGCTACACTAGAAGGACAGTATTTGGTATCTGCGCTCTGCTGAAGCCAGTTACCTTCG
GAAAAAGAGTTGGTAGCTCTTGATCCGGCAAACAAACCACCGCTGGTAGCGGTGGTTTTTTTGTTTGCAA
GCAGCAGATTACGCGCAGAAAAAAAGGATCTCAAGAAGATCCTTTGATCTTTTCTACGGGGTCTGACGCT
CAGTGGAACGAAAACTCACGTTAAGGGATTTTGGTCATGAGATTATCAAAAAGGATCTTCACCTAGATCC
TTTTAAATTAAAAATGAAGTTTTAAATCAATCTAAAGTATATATGAGTAAACTTGGTCTGACAGTTACCA
ATGCTTAATCAGTGAGGCACCTATCTCAGCGATCTGTCTATTTCGTTCATCCATAGTTGCCTGACTCCCC
GTCGTGTAGATAACTACGATACGGGAGGGCTTACCATCTGGCCCCAGTGCTGCAATGATACCGCGAGACC
CACGCTCACCGGCTCCAGATTTATCAGCAATAAACCAGCCAGCCGGAAGGGCCGAGCGCAGAAGTGGTCC
TGCAACTTTATCCGCCTCCATCCAGTCTATTAATTGTTGCCGGGAAGCTAGAGTAAGTAGTTCGCCAGTT
AATAGTTTGCGCAACGTTGTTGCCATTGCTGCAGGCATCGTGGTGTCACGCTCGTCGTTTGGTATGGCTT
CATTCAGCTCCGGTTCCCAACGATCAAGGCGAGTTACATGATCCCCCATGTTGTGCAAAAAAGCGGTTAG
CTCCTTCGGTCCTCCGATCGTTGTCAGAAGTAAGTTGGCCGCAGTGTTATCACTCATGGTTATGGCAGCA
CTGCATAATTCTCTTACTGTCATGCCATCCGTAAGATGCTTTTCTGTGACTGGTGAGTACTCAACCAAGT
CATTCTGAGAATAGTGTATGCGGCGACCGAGTTGCTCTTGCCCGGCGTCAACACGGGATAATACCGCGCC
ACATAGCAGAACTTTAAAAGTGCTCATCATTGGAAAACGTTCTTCGGGGCGAAAACTCTCAAGGATCTTA
CCGCTGTTGAGATCCAGTTCGATGTAACCCACTCGTGCACCCAACTGATCTTCAGCATCTTTTACTTTCA
CCAGCGTTTCTGGGTGAGCAAAAACAGGAAGGCAAAATGCCGCAAAAAAGGGAATAAGGGCGACACGGAA
ATGTTGAATACTCATACTCTTCCTTTTTCAATATTATTGAAGCATTTATCAGGGTTATTGTCTCATGAGC
GGATACATATTTGAATGTATTTAGAAAAATAAACAAATAGGGGTTCCGCGCACATTTCCCCGAAAAGTGC
CACCTGACGTCTAAGAAACCATTATTATCATGACATTAACCTATAAAAATAGGCGTATCACGAGGCCCTT
TCGTCTTCAAGAATTAATTCTATATTCTAAAAACACAAATGATACTTCTAAAAAAAAAT
Features (pLannotate 1.2.2; 10 found; start..end, strand, type, name):
      1..2510    +  promoter       Ac5 promoter: Drosophila melanogaster actin 5C promoter
   2530..3246    +  CDS            EGFP: EGFP is a basic (constitutively fluorescent) green fluorescent protein published in 1996, derived from Aequorea victoria. It is reported to be a rapidly-maturing weak dimer with moderate acid sensitivity.
   3262..3570    +  CDS            LSM3: LSM3_HUMAN - Experimental evidence at protein level: Swiss-Prot protein existence level 1. Plays role in pre-mRNA splicing as component of the U4/U6-U5 tri-snRNP complex that is involved in spliceosome assembly, and as component of the precatalytic spliceosome (spliceosome B complex) (PubMed:28781166). The heptameric LSM2-8 complex binds specifically to the 3'-terminal U-tract of U6 snRNA (PubMed:10523320). From Homo sapiens (Human).
   3610..3651    +  CDS            V5 tag: epitope tag from simian virus 5
   3751..3885    -  polyA_signal   SV40 poly(A) signal: SV40 polyadenylation signal
   3908..3992    -  CDS            large T antigen (fragment): large T antigen from SV40 (simian virus 40)
   3993..4440    +  CDS            TcR (fragment): tetracycline efflux protein; tet; confers resistance to tetracycline
   4486..5074    -  rep_origin     ori: high-copy-number ColE1/pMB1/pBR322/pUC origin of replication
   5245..6105    -  CDS            AmpR: β-lactamase; bla; confers resistance to ampicillin, carbenicillin, and related antibiotics
   6106..6210    -  promoter       AmpR promoter: bla
