[The description below was written by a language model from this plasmid's Addgene catalogue record and pLannotate feature annotations shown in this document.]
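Description:
pAc5.1B-EGFP-DmLSm3_A is an insect-cell expression plasmid of about 6.4 kb for producing Drosophila melanogaster LSm3 as a green fluorescent fusion protein. The catalogue lists the backbone as unknown, although the name and the annotated parts point to a pAc5.1-type vector. In bacteria it is maintained through a ColE1/pUC-family origin of replication and selected with ampicillin via the β-lactamase gene and its own promoter. The record lists it as low copy even though the annotation describes the origin as a high-copy type. Short fragments annotated as tetracycline resistance and SV40 large T antigen appear to be non-functional backbone remnants.

The expression cassette is driven by the Drosophila actin 5C (Ac5) promoter, a strong constitutive promoter commonly used in fly cell lines. It is followed by the EGFP coding sequence and then, a short distance downstream, the LSm3 open reading frame, so the protein is tagged with EGFP at its N-terminus. The annotation tool labelled this ORF by similarity to human LSM3, but the catalogue states that the insert is the fly gene (CG31184), taken from an NCBI reference transcript. LSm3 is an Sm-like protein, and its human counterpart belongs to the heptameric LSm2-8 ring that binds U6 snRNA. A V5 epitope tag lies downstream of the insert, though the record does not show whether it is read in frame with the fusion or cut off by a stop codon. An SV40 polyadenylation signal terminates the cassette.

The stated purpose is insect expression of DmLSm3. The associated study concerns EDC3, DCP1 binding and P-body targeting, which is consistent with using the EGFP fusion to follow the protein's localisation or interactions in Drosophila cells.
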