Addgene plasmid #145882: pAc5.1B-EGFP-DmLSm3_A
Purpose: Insect Expression of DmLSm3
Depositing lab: Elisa Izaurralde. Depositing organization: Max Planck Institute for Developmental Biology. Publication: A divergent Sm fold in EDC3 proteins mediates DCP1 binding and P-body targeting. Tritschler F, Eulalio A, Truffault V, Hartmann MD, Helms S, Schmidt S, Coles M, Izaurralde E, Weichenrieder O. Mol Cell Biol. 2007 Dec . 27(24):8600-11. 10.1128/MCB.01506-07 PubMed 17923697.
Backbone
  Vector backbone: Unknown
  Vector type: Insect Expression
Growth in bacteria
  Bacterial resistance: Ampicillin, 100 μg/mL
  Growth temperature: 37°C
  Growth strain: DH5alpha
  Copy number: Low Copy
Gene/Insert
  Gene/Insert name: DmLSm3
  Species: D. melanogaster (fly)
  Entrez Gene: LSm3 (a.k.a. BcDNA:RE11655, CG31184, CG5926, Dmel\CG31184)
  Cloning method: Unknown
Terms and licenses: Academic/Nonprofit Terms; Industry Terms: Not Available to Industry
Depositor comments: ORF extracted from NCBI: NM_170107.3 Plasmids from this collection were made available to the research community and donated after the lab closed. Please note that the sequence provided by the depositing laboratory may be theoretical/predicted or based on Sanger sequencing results. There may be discrepancies between sequencing results obtained by Addgene and the depositor sequence. If an Addgene verified sequence is not available, please contact before placing your order to request that our lab fully sequence the plasmid.
How to cite: pAc5.1B-EGFP-DmLSm3_A was a gift from Elisa Izaurralde (Addgene plasmid # 145882 ; http://n2t.net/addgene:145882 ; RRID:Addgene_145882)
